Addgene plasmid #132158: pDONR221_SLC5A3
Purpose: Gateway entry clone with codon-optimized ORF sequence for subcloning into custom expression vectors
Depositing lab: RESOLUTE Consortium & Giulio Superti-Furga. Depositing organization: CeMM Research Center for Molecular Medicine. Publication: The RESOLUTE consortium: unlocking SLC transporters for drug discovery. Superti-Furga G, Lackner D, Wiedmer T, Ingles-Prieto A, Barbosa B, Girardi E, Goldmann U, Gurtl B, Klavins K, Klimek C, Lindinger S, Lineiro-Retes E, Muller AC, Onstein S, Redinger G, Reil D, Sedlyarov V, Wolf G, Crawford M, Everley R, ... Steppan CM. Nat Rev Drug Discov. 2020 Jul;19(7):429-430. doi: 10.1038/d41573-020-00056-6. PubMed 32265506.
Backbone
  Vector backbone: pDONR221
  Backbone manufacturer: Thermo Fisher Scientific
  Backbone size w/o insert (bp): 2550
  Vector type: Mammalian Expression
Growth in bacteria
  Bacterial resistance: Kanamycin, 50 μg/mL
  Growth temperature: 37°C
  Growth strain: Stbl3
  Copy number: High Copy
Gene/Insert
  Gene/Insert name: SLC5A3 (alt name: SMIT, SMIT1)
  Species: H. sapiens (human)
  Insert size (bp): 2154
  Entrez Gene: SLC5A3 (a.k.a. BCW2, SMIT, SMIT1, SMIT2)
  Cloning method: Gateway Cloning
  Sequencing primers: 5′ M13-fwd; 3′ M13-rev
Terms and licenses: Academic/Nonprofit Terms; Industry Terms
Depositor comments: For more information on the full Resolute plasmid collection, please see www.addgene.org/depositor-collections/re-solute/. Please provide your feedback on this plasmid to the RESOLUTE consortium by filling out their RESOLUTE repository feedback form: https://forms.office.com/Pages/ResponsePage.aspx?id=0e05yklzmkS7rjFGQL4N7z4feCLQvEJAmVcOCM_u885UN1JJRko0Ukg4TVQwNTZLOUxPQVJWT1NHUCQlQCN0PWcu
How to cite: pDONR221_SLC5A3 was a gift from RESOLUTE Consortium & Giulio Superti-Furga (Addgene plasmid # 132158 ; http://n2t.net/addgene:132158 ; RRID:Addgene_132158)
