[The description below was written by a language model from this plasmid's Addgene catalogue record and pLannotate feature annotations shown in this document.]
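Description:
pDONR221_SLC5A3 is a Gateway entry clone built on the pDONR221 backbone and carrying a codon-optimized open reading frame for human SLC5A3 (also known as SMIT or SMIT1), the sodium/myo-inositol cotransporter of the solute carrier family. The sequenced plasmid is about 4.7 kb, and it is maintained in E. coli through a high-copy ColE1/pUC-type origin with kanamycin selection from an aminoglycoside phosphotransferase (KanR) gene. Although the catalogue lists the vector type as mammalian expression, the feature table shows no eukaryotic promoter or polyadenylation signal. The plasmid therefore serves as a shuttle for the ORF rather than as an expression construct in its own right.

The 2,154 bp SLC5A3 coding sequence lies between attL1 and attL2, the recombination sites recognised by LR Clonase. An LR reaction with any attR-bearing destination vector transfers the ORF directionally and in a defined reading frame, so promoter, tags and selection markers can be chosen at the destination-vector stage. The record does not say whether the ORF retains a stop codon, and no tags are annotated. Upstream of attL1, the rrnB T1 and T2 terminators shield the insert from read-through transcription from the backbone. A T7 promoter sits just beyond attL2, oriented back towards the insert. The short lacI and lacZα fragments detected are backbone remnants with no functional role, and M13 forward and reverse primer sites flank the cassette for sequence verification.

The plasmid belongs to a large consortium collection of SLC transporter clones, intended for subcloning into custom expression vectors for functional and drug-discovery studies of these transporters.
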