Features (pLannotate 1.2.2; 10 found; start..end, strand, type, name):
    121..213     +  CDS            lacI (fragment): lac repressor; lacI; The lac repressor binds to the lac operator to inhibit transcription in E. coli. This inhibition can be relieved by adding lactose or isopropyl-β-D-thiogalactopyranoside (IPTG).
    268..295     -  terminator     rrnB T2 terminator: transcription terminator T2 from the E. coli rrnB gene
    427..470     +  terminator     rrnB T1 terminator: Escherichia coli rrnB; transcription terminator T1 from the E. coli rrnB gene
    517..553     -  CDS            lacZα (fragment): LacZα fragment of β-galactosidase; lacZ fragment
    569..668     +  protein_bind   attL1: mutant version of attL; recombination site for the Gateway® LR reaction LR Clonase™
    674..2827    +  CDS            SLC5A3: SC5A3_HUMAN - Experimental evidence at protein level: Swiss-Prot protein existence level 1. Prevents intracellular accumulation of high concentrations of myo-inositol (an osmolyte) that result in impairment of cellular function. From Homo sapiens (Human).
   2829..2928    -  protein_bind   attL2: mutant version of attL; recombination site for the Gateway® LR reaction LR Clonase™
   2946..2964    -  promoter       T7 promoter: promoter for bacteriophage T7 RNA polymerase
   3098..3907    +  CDS            KanR: aminoglycoside phosphotransferase; aph(3')-Ia; confers resistance to kanamycin in bacteria or G418 (Geneticin®) in eukaryotes
   4054..4642    +  rep_origin     ori: high-copy-number ColE1/pMB1/pBR322/pUC origin of replication
>Addgene plasmid #132158 | pDONR221_SLC5A3 | addgene full sequence | sequence record 260445 | Addgene NGS Result
CTTTCCTGCGTTATCCCCTGATTCTGTGGATAACCGTATTACCGCCTTTGAGTGAGCTGATACCGCTCGC
CGCAGCCGAACGACCGAGCGCAGCGAGTCAGTGAGCGAGGAAGCGGAAGAGCGCCCAATACGCAAACCGC
CTCTCCCCGCGCGTTGGCCGATTCATTAATGCAGCTGGCACGACAGGTTTCCCGACTGGAAAGCGGGCAG
TGAGCGCAACGCAATTAATACGCGTACCGCTAGCCAGGAAGAGTTTGTAGAAACGCAAAAAGGCCATCCG
TCAGGATGGCCTTCTGCTTAGTTTGATGCCTGGCAGTTTATGGCGGGCGTCCTGCCCGCCACCCTCCGGG
CCGTTGCTTCACAACGTTCAAATCCGCTCCCGGCGGATTTGTCCTACTCAGGAGAGCGTTCACCGACAAA
CAACAGATAAAACGAAAGGCCCAGTCTTCCGACTGAGCCTTTCGTTTTATTTGATGCCTGGCAGTTCCCT
ACTCTCGCGTTAACGCTAGCATGGATGTTTTCCCAGTCACGACGTTGTAAAACGACGGCCAGTCTTAAGC
TCGGGCCCCAAATAATGATTTTATTTTGACTGATAGTGACCTGTTCGTTGCAACACATTGATGAGCAATG
CTTTTTTATAATGCCAACTTTGTACAAAAAAGCAGGCTCCACCATGAGGGCCGTGCTGGACACAGCCGAT
ATCGCCATCGTGGCCCTGTACTTCATCCTGGTCATGTGCATCGGCTTCTTTGCCATGTGGAAGTCCAACA
GGTCTACCGTGAGCGGCTATTTTCTGGCCGGCCGCAGCATGACATGGGTGACCATCGGCGCCAGCCTGTT
CGTGTCCAACATCGGCTCTGAGCACTTTATCGGACTGGCAGGAAGCGGAGCAGCATCCGGCTTCGCCGTG
GGCGCCTGGGAGTTTAATGCACTGCTGCTGCTGCAGCTGCTGGGATGGGTGTTCATCCCCATCTACATCC
GCTCCGGCGTGTACACAATGCCTGAGTATCTGTCTAAGCGGTTCGGCGGCCACAGAATCCAGGTGTACTT
TGCCGCCCTGTCCCTGATCCTGTATATCTTCACCAAGCTGAGCGTGGACCTGTACTCCGGCGCCCTGTTT
ATCCAGGAGTCTCTGGGCTGGAATCTGTATGTGAGCGTGATCCTGCTGATCGGCATGACAGCCCTGCTGA
CAGTGACCGGAGGACTGGTGGCCGTGATCTATACAGACACCCTGCAGGCCCTGCTGATGATCATCGGCGC
CCTGACCCTGATGATCATCAGCATCATGGAGATCGGCGGCTTCGAGGAGGTGAAGCGGAGATACATGCTG
GCCTCTCCAGATGTGACAAGCATCCTGCTGACCTATAACCTGTCTAACACCAATAGCTGTAACGTGAGCC
CAAAGAAGGAGGCCCTGAAGATGCTGAGGAACCCCACAGACGAGGATGTGCCATGGCCAGGCTTTATCCT
GGGACAGACCCCAGCATCCGTGTGGTACTGGTGCGCAGATCAGGTCATCGTGCAGCGCGTGCTGGCAGCA
AAGAATATCGCCCACGCCAAGGGCAGCACACTGATGGCCGGCTTCCTGAAGCTGCTGCCAATGTTTATCA
TCGTGGTGCCCGGCATGATCTCCAGGATCCTGTTCACCGACGATATCGCCTGCATCAACCCCGAGCACTG
CATGCTGGTGTGCGGATCCAGGGCAGGCTGTTCTAATATCGCCTACCCTAGACTGGTCATGAAGCTGGTG
CCAGTGGGACTGAGGGGACTGATGATGGCCGTGATGATCGCCGCCCTGATGTCTGACCTGGATAGCATCT
TCAACTCTGCCAGCACAATCTTTACCCTGGACGTGTATAAGCTGATCAGGAAGTCCGCCAGCTCCCGCGA
GCTGATGATCGTGGGCAGAATCTTCGTGGCCTTTATGGTGGTCATCTCTATCGCCTGGGTGCCTATCATC
GTGGAGATGCAGGGCGGCCAGATGTACCTGTATATCCAGGAGGTGGCAGATTACCTGACCCCACCTGTGG
CCGCCCTGTTCCTGCTGGCCATCTTTTGGAAGCGGTGTAACGAGCAGGGAGCCTTCTACGGAGGAATGGC
AGGATTTGTGCTGGGAGCCGTGCGGCTGATCCTGGCCTTCGCCTATAGAGCCCCCGAGTGCGACCAGCCT
GATAATAGACCAGGCTTCATCAAGGACATCCACTACATGTATGTGGCCACAGGCCTGTTTTGGGTGACAG
GCCTGATCACCGTGATCGTGAGCCTGCTGACACCACCCCCTACCAAGGAGCAGATCCGGACCACAACCTT
TTGGTCTAAGAAGAACCTGGTGGTGAAGGAGAATTGCAGCCCCAAGGAGGAGCCTTATCAGATGCAGGAG
AAGAGCATCCTGAGATGTTCCGAGAACAATGAGACCATCAACCACATCATCCCCAATGGCAAGTCCGAGG
ACTCTATCAAGGGCCTGCAGCCTGAGGATGTGAACCTGCTGGTGACATGCAGGGAGGAGGGAAATCCTGT
GGCATCCCTGGGACACTCTGAGGCAGAGACCCCAGTGGATGCCTACTCTAACGGACAGGCCGCCCTGATG
GGAGAGAAGGAGAGGAAGAAGGAGACAGACGATGGCGGCCGCTATTGGAAGTTCATCGACTGGTTCTGCG
GCTTTAAGTCCAAGTCTCTGAGCAAGAGGTCCCTGCGCGATCTGATGGAGGAGGAGGCCGTGTGCCTGCA
GATGCTGGAGGAGACCAGACAGGTGAAAGTGATCCTGAACATCGGCCTGTTCGCCGTGTGCAGCCTGGGC
ATCTTCATGTTCGTGTACTTCAGCCTGGACCCAGCTTTCTTGTACAAAGTTGGCATTATAAGAAAGCATT
GCTTATCAATTTGTTGCAACGAACAGGTCACTATCAGTCAAAATAAAATCATTATTTGCCATCCAGCTGA
TATCCCCTATAGTGAGTCGTATTACATGGTCATAGCTGTTTCCTGGCAGCTCTGGCCCGTGTCTCAAAAT
CTCTGATGTTACATTGCACAAGATAAAAATATATCATCATGAACAATAAAACTGTCTGCTTACATAAACA
GTAATACAAGGGGTGTTATGAGCCATATTCAACGGGAAACGTCGAGGCCGCGATTAAATTCCAACATGGA
TGCTGATTTATATGGGTATAAATGGGCTCGCGATAATGTCGGGCAATCAGGTGCGACAATCTATCGCTTG
TATGGGAAGCCCGATGCGCCAGAGTTGTTTCTGAAACATGGCAAAGGTAGCGTTGCCAATGATGTTACAG
ATGAGATGGTCAGACTAAACTGGCTGACGGAATTTATGCCTCTTCCGACCATCAAGCATTTTATCCGTAC
TCCTGATGATGCATGGTTACTCACCACTGCGATCCCCGGAAAAACAGCATTCCAGGTATTAGAAGAATAT
CCTGATTCAGGTGAAAATATTGTTGATGCGCTGGCAGTGTTCCTGCGCCGGTTGCATTCGATTCCTGTTT
GTAATTGTCCTTTTAACAGCGATCGCGTATTTCGTCTCGCTCAGGCGCAATCACGAATGAATAACGGTTT
GGTTGATGCGAGTGATTTTGATGACGAGCGTAATGGCTGGCCTGTTGAACAAGTCTGGAAAGAAATGCAT
AAACTTTTGCCATTCTCACCGGATTCAGTCGTCACTCATGGTGATTTCTCACTTGATAACCTTATTTTTG
ACGAGGGGAAATTAATAGGTTGTATTGATGTTGGACGAGTCGGAATCGCAGACCGATACCAGGATCTTGC
CATCCTATGGAACTGCCTCGGTGAGTTTTCTCCTTCATTACAGAAACGGCTTTTTCAAAAATATGGTATT
GATAATCCTGATATGAATAAATTGCAGTTTCATTTGATGCTCGATGAGTTTTTCTAATCAGAATTGGTTA
ATTGGTTGTAACACTGGCAGAGCATTACGCTGACTTGACGGGACGGCGCAAGCTCATGACCAAAATCCCT
TAACGTGAGTTACGCGTCGTTCCACTGAGCGTCAGACCCCGTAGAAAAGATCAAAGGATCTTCTTGAGAT
CCTTTTTTTCTGCGCGTAATCTGCTGCTTGCAAACAAAAAAACCACCGCTACCAGCGGTGGTTTGTTTGC
CGGATCAAGAGCTACCAACTCTTTTTCCGAAGGTAACTGGCTTCAGCAGAGCGCAGATACCAAATACTGT
TCTTCTAGTGTAGCCGTAGTTAGGCCACCACTTCAAGAACTCTGTAGCACCGCCTACATACCTCGCTCTG
CTAATCCTGTTACCAGTGGCTGCTGCCAGTGGCGATAAGTCGTGTCTTACCGGGTTGGACTCAAGACGAT
AGTTACCGGATAAGGCGCAGCGGTCGGGCTGAACGGGGGGTTCGTGCACACAGCCCAGCTTGGAGCGAAC
GACCTACACCGAACTGAGATACCTACAGCGTGAGCTATGAGAAAGCGCCACGCTTCCCGAAGGGAGAAAG
GCGGACAGGTATCCGGTAAGCGGCAGGGTCGGAACAGGAGAGCGCACGAGGGAGCTTCCAGGGGGAAACG
CCTGGTATCTTTATAGTCCTGTCGGGTTTCGCCACCTCTGACTTGAGCGTCGATTTTTGTGATGCTCGTC
AGGGGGGCGGAGCCTATGGAAAAACGCCAGCAACGCGGCCTTTTTACGGTTCCTGGCCTTTTGCTGGCCT
TTTGCTCACATGTT
