>Addgene plasmid #132158 | pDONR221_SLC5A3 | depositor partial sequence | sequence record 253716 | Codon-optimized ORF of SLC5A3
ATGAGGGCCGTGCTGGACACAGCCGATATCGCCATCGTGGCCCTGTACTTCATCCTGGTCATGTGCATCG
GCTTCTTTGCCATGTGGAAGTCCAACAGGTCTACCGTGAGCGGCTATTTTCTGGCCGGCCGCAGCATGAC
ATGGGTGACCATCGGCGCCAGCCTGTTCGTGTCCAACATCGGCTCTGAGCACTTTATCGGACTGGCAGGA
AGCGGAGCAGCATCCGGCTTCGCCGTGGGCGCCTGGGAGTTTAATGCACTGCTGCTGCTGCAGCTGCTGG
GATGGGTGTTCATCCCCATCTACATCCGCTCCGGCGTGTACACAATGCCTGAGTATCTGTCTAAGCGGTT
CGGCGGCCACAGAATCCAGGTGTACTTTGCCGCCCTGTCCCTGATCCTGTATATCTTCACCAAGCTGAGC
GTGGACCTGTACTCCGGCGCCCTGTTTATCCAGGAGTCTCTGGGCTGGAATCTGTATGTGAGCGTGATCC
TGCTGATCGGCATGACAGCCCTGCTGACAGTGACCGGAGGACTGGTGGCCGTGATCTATACAGACACCCT
GCAGGCCCTGCTGATGATCATCGGCGCCCTGACCCTGATGATCATCAGCATCATGGAGATCGGCGGCTTC
GAGGAGGTGAAGCGGAGATACATGCTGGCCTCTCCAGATGTGACAAGCATCCTGCTGACCTATAACCTGT
CTAACACCAATAGCTGTAACGTGAGCCCAAAGAAGGAGGCCCTGAAGATGCTGAGGAACCCCACAGACGA
GGATGTGCCATGGCCAGGCTTTATCCTGGGACAGACCCCAGCATCCGTGTGGTACTGGTGCGCAGATCAG
GTCATCGTGCAGCGCGTGCTGGCAGCAAAGAATATCGCCCACGCCAAGGGCAGCACACTGATGGCCGGCT
TCCTGAAGCTGCTGCCAATGTTTATCATCGTGGTGCCCGGCATGATCTCCAGGATCCTGTTCACCGACGA
TATCGCCTGCATCAACCCCGAGCACTGCATGCTGGTGTGCGGATCCAGGGCAGGCTGTTCTAATATCGCC
TACCCTAGACTGGTCATGAAGCTGGTGCCAGTGGGACTGAGGGGACTGATGATGGCCGTGATGATCGCCG
CCCTGATGTCTGACCTGGATAGCATCTTCAACTCTGCCAGCACAATCTTTACCCTGGACGTGTATAAGCT
GATCAGGAAGTCCGCCAGCTCCCGCGAGCTGATGATCGTGGGCAGAATCTTCGTGGCCTTTATGGTGGTC
ATCTCTATCGCCTGGGTGCCTATCATCGTGGAGATGCAGGGCGGCCAGATGTACCTGTATATCCAGGAGG
TGGCAGATTACCTGACCCCACCTGTGGCCGCCCTGTTCCTGCTGGCCATCTTTTGGAAGCGGTGTAACGA
GCAGGGAGCCTTCTACGGAGGAATGGCAGGATTTGTGCTGGGAGCCGTGCGGCTGATCCTGGCCTTCGCC
TATAGAGCCCCCGAGTGCGACCAGCCTGATAATAGACCAGGCTTCATCAAGGACATCCACTACATGTATG
TGGCCACAGGCCTGTTTTGGGTGACAGGCCTGATCACCGTGATCGTGAGCCTGCTGACACCACCCCCTAC
CAAGGAGCAGATCCGGACCACAACCTTTTGGTCTAAGAAGAACCTGGTGGTGAAGGAGAATTGCAGCCCC
AAGGAGGAGCCTTATCAGATGCAGGAGAAGAGCATCCTGAGATGTTCCGAGAACAATGAGACCATCAACC
ACATCATCCCCAATGGCAAGTCCGAGGACTCTATCAAGGGCCTGCAGCCTGAGGATGTGAACCTGCTGGT
GACATGCAGGGAGGAGGGAAATCCTGTGGCATCCCTGGGACACTCTGAGGCAGAGACCCCAGTGGATGCC
TACTCTAACGGACAGGCCGCCCTGATGGGAGAGAAGGAGAGGAAGAAGGAGACAGACGATGGCGGCCGCT
ATTGGAAGTTCATCGACTGGTTCTGCGGCTTTAAGTCCAAGTCTCTGAGCAAGAGGTCCCTGCGCGATCT
GATGGAGGAGGAGGCCGTGTGCCTGCAGATGCTGGAGGAGACCAGACAGGTGAAAGTGATCCTGAACATC
GGCCTGTTCGCCGTGTGCAGCCTGGGCATCTTCATGTTCGTGTACTTCAGCCTG
